Addgene plasmid #211431: pmVen-RPA70-IRES-RPA32-IRES-RPA14
Purpose: mammalian expression of human RPA70 N-terminally fused to mVenus and RPA32 and RPA14
Depositing lab: Helmut Pospiech. Depositing organization: Leibniz Institute on Aging - Fritz Lipmann Institute (FLI).
Backbone
  Vector backbone: pmVenus-C1
  Vector type: Mammalian Expression
Growth in bacteria
  Bacterial resistance: Kanamycin, 50 μg/mL
  Growth temperature: 37°C
  Growth strain: DH5alpha
  Copy number: High Copy
Gene/Insert
  Gene/Insert name: RPA70 - IRES - RPA32 - IRES - RPA14 (alt name: RPA1 and RPA2 and RPA3)
  Species: H. sapiens (human)
  Entrez Gene: RPA1 (a.k.a. HSSB, MST075, PFBMFT6, REPA1, RF-A, RP-A, RPA70); RPA2 (a.k.a. REPA2, RP-A p32, RP-A p34, RPA32); RPA3 (a.k.a. REPA3, RP-A p14)
  Tag / fusion protein: mVenus (on RPA70) (N terminal on insert)
  Cloning method: Restriction Enzyme; 5′ cloning site SacI (not destroyed); 3′ cloning site XbaI (not destroyed)
Terms and licenses: Academic/Nonprofit Terms; Industry Terms: Not Available to Industry
Depositor comments: generated by Julia Kutz (Leibniz Institute on Aging - Fritz Lipmann Institute, D-07745 Jena, Germany)
How to cite: pmVen-RPA70-IRES-RPA32-IRES-RPA14 was a gift from Helmut Pospiech (Addgene plasmid # 211431)
