[The description below was written by a language model from this plasmid's Addgene catalogue record and pLannotate feature annotations shown in this document.]
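Description:
pmVen-RPA70-IRES-RPA32-IRES-RPA14 is a mammalian expression plasmid of about 8.9 kb built on the pmVenus-C1 backbone. It is designed to co-express all three subunits of the human replication protein A (RPA) heterotrimer from a single transcript. In bacteria it replicates to high copy number from a ColE1/pUC-type origin and is selected with kanamycin. An f1 phage origin is also present. The NeoR/KanR gene (Tn5 aminoglycoside phosphotransferase) sits behind tandem bacterial (bla) and SV40 early promoters and is followed by the HSV TK polyadenylation signal. The same marker therefore gives kanamycin resistance in E. coli and can support G418 selection in mammalian cells. The short ble, bGH poly(A) and SV40 large T fragments in the annotation are probably backbone remnants rather than functional elements.

The expression cassette is driven by the human CMV immediate-early enhancer and promoter and is terminated by the SV40 poly(A) signal. The first open reading frame encodes mVenus, a monomeric, rapidly maturing yellow fluorescent protein. It is joined through a short remnant of the multiple cloning site to the N-terminus of RPA70 (RPA1). Two copies of the encephalomyocarditis virus IRES follow, and they allow cap-independent translation of untagged RPA32 (RPA2) and RPA14 (RPA3) from the same mRNA. The insert was cloned between SacI and XbaI sites, both of which are retained.

Supplying all three subunits together should favour assembly of the tagged large subunit into the complete single-stranded-DNA-binding complex rather than leaving it overexpressed alone. The record states the purpose only as mammalian expression of these proteins. The design would suit fluorescence imaging of RPA localisation during DNA replication and the DNA damage response.
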