Features (pLannotate 1.2.2; 19 found; start..end, strand, type, name):
    159..206     +  polyA_signal   HSV TK poly(A) signal: herpes simplex virus thymidine kinase polyadenylation signal (Cole and Stacy, 1985)
    297..313     -  polyA_signal   bGH poly(A) signal (fragment): bovine growth hormone polyadenylation signal
    535..1123    +  rep_origin     ori: high-copy-number ColE1/pMB1/pBR322/pUC origin of replication
   1298..1601    +  enhancer       CMV enhancer: human cytomegalovirus immediate early enhancer
   1602..1805    +  promoter       CMV promoter: human cytomegalovirus (CMV) immediate early promoter
   1850..2566    +  CDS            mVenus: mVenus is a basic (constitutively fluorescent) yellow fluorescent protein published in 2006, derived from Aequorea victoria. It is reported to be a rapidly-maturing monomer with moderate acid sensitivity.
   2567..2588    +  misc_feature   MCS (fragment): multiple cloning site
   2591..4438    +  CDS            RPA1 (sequence withheld): RFA1_HUMAN - Also known as REPA1, RPA70. Experimental evidence at protein level: Swiss-Prot protein existence level 1. As part of the heterotrimeric replication protein A complex (RPA/RP-A), binds and stabilizes single-stranded DNA intermediates, that form during DNA replication or upon DNA stress. It prevents their reannealing and in parallel, recruits and activates different proteins and complexes involved in DNA metabolism (PubMed:27723720, PubMed:27723717). Thereby, it plays an essential role both in DNA replication and the cellular response to DNA damage (PubMed:9430682). In the cellular
   4452..5022    +  misc_feature   IRES: internal ribosome entry site (IRES) of the encephalomyocarditis virus (EMCV)
   5036..5845    +  CDS            RPA2 (sequence withheld): RFA2_HUMAN - Also known as REPA2, RPA32, RPA34. Experimental evidence at protein level: Swiss-Prot protein existence level 1. As part of the heterotrimeric replication protein A complex (RPA/RP-A), binds and stabilizes single-stranded DNA intermediates, that form during DNA replication or upon DNA stress. It prevents their reannealing and in parallel, recruits and activates different proteins and complexes involved in DNA metabolism. Thereby, it plays an essential role both in DNA replication and the cellular response to DNA damage. In the cellular response to DNA damage, the RPA complex contr
   5862..6432    +  misc_feature   IRES: internal ribosome entry site (IRES) of the encephalomyocarditis virus (EMCV)
   6440..6802    +  CDS            RPA3 (sequence withheld): RFA3_HUMAN - Also known as REPA3, RPA14. Experimental evidence at protein level: Swiss-Prot protein existence level 1. As part of the heterotrimeric replication protein A complex (RPA/RP-A), binds and stabilizes single-stranded DNA intermediates that form during DNA replication or upon DNA stress. It prevents their reannealing and in parallel, recruits and activates different proteins and complexes involved in DNA metabolism. Thereby, it plays an essential role both in DNA replication and the cellular response to DNA damage (PubMed:9430682). In the cellular response to DNA damage, the RPA comp
   6816..6900    +  CDS            large T antigen (fragment): large T antigen from SV40 (simian virus 40)
   6923..7044    +  polyA_signal   SV40 poly(A) signal: SV40 polyadenylation signal
   7078..7506    -  rep_origin     f1 ori (sequence partly withheld): f1 bacteriophage origin of replication; arrow indicates direction of (+) strand synthesis
   7533..7637    +  promoter       AmpR promoter: bla
   7639..7996    +  promoter       SV40 promoter: SV40 enhancer and early promoter
   8031..8825    +  CDS            NeoR/KanR: aminoglycoside phosphotransferase from Tn5; aph(3')-II (or nptII); confers resistance to neomycin, kanamycin, and G418 (Geneticin®)
   8846..100     +  CDS            ble (fragment) (across the origin): BLE_KLEPN - Experimental evidence at protein level: Swiss-Prot protein existence level 1. Binding protein with a strong affinity to the bleomycin family of antibiotics. Binds to CL990; an antimitotic-antibiotic compound. From Klebsiella pneumoniae.
>Addgene plasmid #211431 | pmVen-RPA70-IRES-RPA32-IRES-RPA14 | addgene full sequence | sequence record 420345 | Addgene NGS Result
CGCCTTCTATGAAAGGTTGGGCTTCGGAATCGTTTTCCGGGACGCCGGCTGGATGATCCTCCAGCGCGGG
GATCTCATGCTGGAGTTCTTCGCCCACCCTAGGGGGAGGCTAACTGAAACACGGAAGGAGACAATACCGG
AAGGAACCCGCGCTATGACGGCAATAAAAAGACAGAATAAAACGCACGGTGTTGGGTCGTTTGTTCATAA
ACGCGGGGTTCGGTCCCAGGGCTGGCACTCTGTCGATACCCCACCGAGACCCCATTGGGGCCAATACGCC
CGCGTTTCTTCCTTTTCCCCACCCCACCCCCCAAGTTCGGGTGAAGGCCCAGGGCTCGCAGCCAACGTCG
GGGCGGCAGGCCCTGCCATAGCCTCAGGTTACTCATATATACTTTAGATTGATTTAAAACTTCATTTTTA
ATTTAAAAGGATCTAGGTGAAGATCCTTTTTGATAATCTCATGACCAAAATCCCTTAACGTGAGTTTTCG
TTCCACTGAGCGTCAGACCCCGTAGAAAAGATCAAAGGATCTTCTTGAGATCCTTTTTTTCTGCGCGTAA
TCTGCTGCTTGCAAACAAAAAAACCACCGCTACCAGCGGTGGTTTGTTTGCCGGATCAAGAGCTACCAAC
TCTTTTTCCGAAGGTAACTGGCTTCAGCAGAGCGCAGATACCAAATACTGTTCTTCTAGTGTAGCCGTAG
TTAGGCCACCACTTCAAGAACTCTGTAGCACCGCCTACATACCTCGCTCTGCTAATCCTGTTACCAGTGG
CTGCTGCCAGTGGCGATAAGTCGTGTCTTACCGGGTTGGACTCAAGACGATAGTTACCGGATAAGGCGCA
GCGGTCGGGCTGAACGGGGGGTTCGTGCACACAGCCCAGCTTGGAGCGAACGACCTACACCGAACTGAGA
TACCTACAGCGTGAGCTATGAGAAAGCGCCACGCTTCCCGAAGGGAGAAAGGCGGACAGGTATCCGGTAA
GCGGCAGGGTCGGAACAGGAGAGCGCACGAGGGAGCTTCCAGGGGGAAACGCCTGGTATCTTTATAGTCC
TGTCGGGTTTCGCCACCTCTGACTTGAGCGTCGATTTTTGTGATGCTCGTCAGGGGGGCGGAGCCTATGG
AAAAACGCCAGCAACGCGGCCTTTTTACGGTTCCTGGCCTTTTGCTGGCCTTTTGCTCACATGTTCTTTC
CTGCGTTATCCCCTGATTCTGTGGATAACCGTATTACCGCCATGCATTAGTTATTAATAGTAATCAATTA
CGGGGTCATTAGTTCATAGCCCATATATGGAGTTCCGCGTTACATAACTTACGGTAAATGGCCCGCCTGG
CTGACCGCCCAACGACCCCCGCCCATTGACGTCAATAATGACGTATGTTCCCATAGTAACGCCAATAGGG
ACTTTCCATTGACGTCAATGGGTGGAGTATTTACGGTAAACTGCCCACTTGGCAGTACATCAAGTGTATC
ATATGCCAAGTACGCCCCCTATTGACGTCAATGACGGTAAATGGCCCGCCTGGCATTATGCCCAGTACAT
GACCTTATGGGACTTTCCTACTTGGCAGTACATCTACGTATTAGTCATCGCTATTACCATGGTGATGCGG
TTTTGGCAGTACATCAATGGGCGTGGATAGCGGTTTGACTCACGGGGATTTCCAAGTCTCCACCCCATTG
ACGTCAATGGGAGTTTGTTTTGGCACCAAAATCAACGGGACTTTCCAAAATGTCGTAACAACTCCGCCCC
ATTGACGCAAATGGGCGGTAGGCGTGTACGGTGGGAGGTCTATATAAGCAGAGCTGGTTTAGTGAACCGT
CAGATCCGCTAGCGCTACCGGTCGCCACCATGGTGAGCAAGGGCGAGGAGCTGTTCACCGGGGTGGTGCC
CATCCTGGTCGAGCTGGACGGCGACGTAAACGGCCACAAGTTCAGCGTGTCCGGCGAGGGCGAGGGCGAT
GCCACCTACGGCAAGCTGACCCTGAAGCTGATCTGCACCACCGGCAAGCTGCCCGTGCCCTGGCCCACCC
TCGTGACCACCCTGGGCTACGGCCTGCAGTGCTTCGCCCGCTACCCCGACCACATGAAGCAGCACGACTT
CTTCAAGTCCGCCATGCCCGAAGGCTACGTCCAGGAGCGCACCATCTTCTTCAAGGACGACGGCAACTAC
AAGACCCGCGCCGAGGTGAAGTTCGAGGGCGACACCCTGGTGAACCGCATCGAGCTGAAGGGCATCGACT
TCAAGGAGGACGGCAACATCCTGGGGCACAAGCTGGAGTACAACTACAACAGCCACAACGTCTATATCAC
CGCCGACAAGCAGAAGAACGGCATCAAGGCCAACTTCAAGATCCGCCACAACATCGAGGACGGCGGCGTG
CAGCTCGCCGACCACTACCAGCAGAACACCCCCATCGGCGACGGCCCCGTGCTGCTGCCCGACAACCACT
ACCTGAGCTACCAGTCCAAGCTGAGCAAAGACCCCAACGAGAAGCGCGATCACATGGTCCTGCTGGAGTT
CGTGACCGCCGCCGGGATCACTCTCGGCATGGACGAGCTGTACAAGTCCGGACTCAGATCTCGAGCTCGT
[1848 nt withheld, positions 2591-4438]
TGAGGATCTTTCGCCCCTCTCCCTCCCCCCCCCCTAACGTTACTGGCCGAAGCCGCTTGGAATAAGGCCG
GTGTGCGTTTGTCTATATGTTATTTTCCACCATATTGCCGTCTTTTGGCAATGTGAGGGCCCGGAAACCT
GGCCCTGTCTTCTTGACGAGCATTCCTAGGGGTCTTTCCCCTCTCGCCAAAGGAATGCAAGGTCTGTTGA
ATGTCGTGAAGGAAGCAGTTCCTCTGGAAGCTTCTTGAAGACAAACAACGTCTGTAGCGACCCTTTGCAG
GCAGCGGAACCCCCCACCTGGCGACAGGTGCCTCTGCGGCCAAAAGCCACGTGTATAAGATACACCTGCA
AAGGCGGCACAACCCCAGTGCCACGTTGTGAGTTGGATAGTTGTGGAAAGAGTCAAATGGCTCTCCTCAA
GCGTATTCAACAAGGGGCTGAAGGATGCCCAGAAGGTACCCCATTGTATGGGATCTGATCTGGGGCCTCG
GTGCACATGCTTTACATGTGTTTAGTCGAGGTTAAAAAAACGTCTAGGCCCCCCGAACCACGGGGACGTG
GTTTTCCTTTGAAAAACACGATAAGAATTCTGCCACC
[810 nt withheld, positions 5036-5845]
TAAGGATCCAATTCCGCCCCTCTCCCTCCCCCCCCCCTAACGTTACTGGCCGAAGCCGCTTGGAATAAGG
CCGGTGTGCGTTTGTCTATATGTTATTTTCCACCATATTGCCGTCTTTTGGCAATGTGAGGGCCCGGAAA
CCTGGCCCTGTCTTCTTGACGAGCATTCCTAGGGGTCTTTCCCCTCTCGCCAAAGGAATGCAAGGTCTGT
TGAATGTCGTGAAGGAAGCAGTTCCTCTGGAAGCTTCTTGAAGACAAACAACGTCTGTAGCGACCCTTTG
CAGGCAGCGGAACCCCCCACCTGGCGACAGGTGCCTCTGCGGCCAAAAGCCACGTGTATAAGATACACCT
GCAAAGGCGGCACAACCCCAGTGCCACGTTGTGAGTTGGATAGTTGTGGAAAGAGTCAAATGGCTCTCCT
CAAGCGTATTCAACAAGGGGCTGAAGGATGCCCAGAAGGTACCCCATTGTATGGGATCTGATCTGGGGCC
TCGGTGCACATGCTTTACATGTGTTTAGTCGAGGTTAAAAAAACGTCTAGGCCCCCCGAACCACGGGGAC
GTGGTTTTCCTTTGAAAAACACGATAAAGATCTC
[363 nt withheld, positions 6440-6802]
TGATCTAGATAACTGATCATAATCAGCCATACCACATTTGTAGAGGTTTTACTTGCTTTAAAAAACCTCC
CACACCTCCCCCTGAACCTGAAACATAAAATGAATGCAATTGTTGTTGTTAACTTGTTTATTGCAGCTTA
TAATGGTTACAAATAAAGCAATAGCATCACAAATTTCACAAATAAAGCATTTTTTTCACTGCATTCTAGT
TGTGGTTTGTCCAAACTCATCAATGTATCTTAACGCGTAAATTGTAAGCGTTAATATTTTGTTAAAATTC
GCGTTAAATTTTTGTTAAATCAGCTCATTTTTTAACCAATAGGCCGAAATCGGCAAAATCCCTTATAAAT
CAAAAGAATAGACCGAGATAGGGT
[37 nt withheld, positions 7177-7213]
AAAGAACGTGGACTCCAACGTCAAAGG
[49 nt withheld, positions 7241-7289]
T
[91 nt withheld, positions 7291-7381]
G
[124 nt withheld, positions 7383-7506]
CAGGTGGCACTTTTCGGGGAAATGTGCGCGGAACCCCTATTTGTTTATTTTTCTAAATACATTCAAATAT
GTATCCGCTCATGAGACAATAACCCTGATAAATGCTTCAATAATATTGAAAAAGGAAGAGTCCTGAGGCG
GAAAGAACCAGCTGTGGAATGTGTGTCAGTTAGGGTGTGGAAAGTCCCCAGGCTCCCCAGCAGGCAGAAG
TATGCAAAGCATGCATCTCAATTAGTCAGCAACCAGGTGTGGAAAGTCCCCAGGCTCCCCAGCAGGCAGA
AGTATGCAAAGCATGCATCTCAATTAGTCAGCAACCATAGTCCCGCCCCTAACTCCGCCCATCCCGCCCC
TAACTCCGCCCAGTTCCGCCCATTCTCCGCCCCATGGCTGACTAATTTTTTTTATTTATGCAGAGGCCGA
GGCCGCCTCGGCCTCTGAGCTATTCCAGAAGTAGTGAGGAGGCTTTTTTGGAGGCCTAGGCTTTTGCAAA
GATCGATCAAGAGACAGGATGAGGATCGTTTCGCATGATTGAACAAGATGGATTGCACGCAGGTTCTCCG
GCCGCTTGGGTGGAGAGGCTATTCGGCTATGACTGGGCACAACAGACAATCGGCTGCTCTGATGCCGCCG
TGTTCCGGCTGTCAGCGCAGGGGCGCCCGGTTCTTTTTGTCAAGACCGACCTGTCCGGTGCCCTGAATGA
ACTGCAAGACGAGGCAGCGCGGCTATCGTGGCTGGCCACGACGGGCGTTCCTTGCGCAGCTGTGCTCGAC
GTTGTCACTGAAGCGGGAAGGGACTGGCTGCTATTGGGCGAAGTGCCGGGGCAGGATCTCCTGTCATCTC
ACCTTGCTCCTGCCGAGAAAGTATCCATCATGGCTGATGCAATGCGGCGGCTGCATACGCTTGATCCGGC
TACCTGCCCATTCGACCACCAAGCGAAACATCGCATCGAGCGAGCACGTACTCGGATGGAAGCCGGTCTT
GTCGATCAGGATGATCTGGACGAAGAGCATCAGGGGCTCGCGCCAGCCGAACTGTTCGCCAGGCTCAAGG
CGAGCATGCCCGACGGCGAGGATCTCGTCGTGACCCATGGCGATGCCTGCTTGCCGAATATCATGGTGGA
AAATGGCCGCTTTTCTGGATTCATCGACTGTGGCCGGCTGGGTGTGGCGGACCGCTATCAGGACATAGCG
TTGGCTACCCGTGATATTGCTGAAGAGCTTGGCGGCGAATGGGCTGACCGCTTCCTCGTGCTTTACGGTA
TCGCCGCTCCCGATTCGCAGCGCATCGCCTTCTATCGCCTTCTTGACGAGTTCTTCTGAGCGGGACTCTG
GGGTTCGAAATGACCGACCAAGCGACGCCCAACCTGCCATCACGAGATTTCGATTCCACCGC
